Addgene plasmid #149080: pGBW-m4046559
Purpose: Yeast Expression plasmid for SARS-CoV-2 leader protein
Depositing lab: Ginkgo Bioworks & Benjie Chen. Depositing organization: Ginkgo Bioworks.
Backbone
  Vector backbone: AmpR; 2u URA3
  Backbone size w/o insert (bp): 4078
  Vector type: Yeast Expression
  Selectable markers: URA3
Growth in bacteria
  Bacterial resistance: Ampicillin, 100 μg/mL
  Growth temperature: 37°C
  Growth strain: DH5alpha
  Copy number: High Copy
Gene/Insert
  Gene/Insert name: SARS-CoV-2 leader protein
  Species: S. cerevisiae (budding yeast); Severe acute respiratory syndrome coronavirus 2
  Insert size (bp): 536
  Mutation: Saccharomyces cerevisiae recode 1
  Entrez Gene: ORF1ab (a.k.a. GU280_gp01)
  Promoter: pGAL1
  Tag / fusion protein: Cleavable thrombin;3xFLAG (C terminal on backbone)
  Cloning method: Unknown
Resource information
  A portion of this plasmid was derived from a plasmid made by: GinkgoBioworks
Depositor comments: NCBI Reference Sequence: YP_009725297.1. Created by gene synthesis with Not1 site. NGS used for QC was performed by Ginkgo and may not fully cover the entire plasmid.
How to cite: pGBW-m4046559 was a gift from Ginkgo Bioworks & Benjie Chen (Addgene plasmid # 149080 ; http://n2t.net/addgene:149080 ; RRID:Addgene_149080)
