[The description below was written by a language model from this plasmid's Addgene catalogue record and pLannotate feature annotations shown in this document.]
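Description:
pGBW-m4046559 is an episomal yeast expression plasmid carrying a synthetic coding sequence for the SARS-CoV-2 leader protein, the N-terminal cleavage product of the ORF1ab/ORF1a polyprotein. It is a shuttle vector. In E. coli it replicates from a high-copy ColE1/pUC-type origin and is selected with ampicillin through a β-lactamase gene, which the annotation places downstream of a cat promoter. In Saccharomyces cerevisiae the 2μ origin supports multicopy maintenance, and URA3 with its own promoter complements uracil auxotrophy and can be counterselected with 5-FOA. Short phage T3 and T7 early terminators and a tonB terminator flank the bacterial modules, presumably insulating them from read-through transcription. A small rop-like segment is also annotated next to AmpR, although the catalogue lists the plasmid as high copy.

The expression cassette places the roughly 540 bp viral open reading frame, recoded for S. cerevisiae codon usage and made by gene synthesis, under the galactose-inducible, Gal4-regulated GAL1 promoter, with a CYC1 terminator downstream. The backbone supplies a C-terminal thrombin cleavage site followed by a 3xFLAG epitope, allowing detection or affinity capture and subsequent tag removal. The automated annotation detects only a fragment of the 3xFLAG region. It also matches the insert to the replicase polyprotein 1a entry and attaches that entry's generic text about nsp10, which does not describe this N-terminal fragment.

The sequenced record of 5,391 nt is larger than the sum of the listed backbone and insert sizes, and the depositor notes that the sequencing QC may not cover the whole plasmid. The construct is intended for inducible production of the tagged viral protein in budding yeast. The record does not state any more specific application.
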