Features (pLannotate 1.2.2; 14 found; start..end, strand, type, name):
     25..466     +  promoter       GAL1 promoter: S. cerevisiae GAL1; inducible promoter, regulated by Gal4
    478..1017    +  CDS            R1A_SARS2 (fragment) (sequence partly withheld): Experimental evidence at protein level: Swiss-Prot protein existence level 1. [Non-structural protein 10]: Plays a pivotal role in viral transcription by stimulating both nsp14 3'-5' exoribonuclease and nsp16 2'-O-methyltransferase activities. Therefore plays an essential role in viral mRNAs cap methylation. From Severe acute respiratory syndrome coronavirus 2 (2019-nCoV) (SARS-CoV-2).
   1035..1052    +  CDS            3xFLAG (fragment): three tandem FLAG® epitope tags, followed by an enterokinase cleavage site
   1130..1302    +  terminator     CYC1 terminator (fragment): S. cerevisiae CYC1; transcription terminator for CYC1
   1338..1514    +  promoter       URA3 promoter (fragment): S. cerevisiae URA3
   1515..2318    +  CDS            URA3: orotidine-5'-phosphate decarboxylase, required for uracil biosynthesis; S. cerevisiae URA3; yeast auxotrophic marker, counterselectable with 5-fluoroorotic acid (5-FOA)
   2401..3383    -  rep_origin     2μ ori: yeast 2μ plasmid origin of replication
   3461..3490    +  terminator     T3Te terminator: phage T3 early transcription terminator
   3512..4099    +  rep_origin     ori: high-copy-number ColE1/pMB1/pBR322/pUC origin of replication
   4111..4138    -  terminator     T7Te terminator: phage T7 early transcription terminator
   4162..4353    -  CDS            rop: Rop protein, which maintains plasmids at low copy number; rop
   4354..5214    -  CDS            AmpR: β-lactamase; bla; confers resistance to ampicillin, carbenicillin, and related antibiotics
   5215..5317    -  promoter       cat promoter: promoter of the E. coli cat gene encoding chloramphenicol acetyltransferase
   5318..5349    -  terminator     tonB terminator: bidirectional E. coli tonB-P14 transcription terminator
>Addgene plasmid #149080 | pGBW-m4046559 | addgene full sequence | sequence record 299932 | Addgene NGS Result
GCGGCCGCTTGCTATATTGAAGTACGGATTAGAAGCCGCCGAGCGGGCGACAGCCCTCCGACGGAAGACT
CTCCTCCGTGCGTCCTCGTCTTCACCGGTCGCGTTCCTGAAACGCAGATGTGCCTCGCGCCGCACTGCTC
CGAACAATAAAGATTCTACAATACTAGCTTTTATGGTTATGAAGAGGAAAAATTGGCAGTAACCTGGCCC
CACAAACCTTCAAATTAACGAATCAAATTAACAACCATAGGATGATAATGCGATTAGTTTTTTAGCCTTA
TTTCTGGGGTAATTAATCAGCGAAGCGATGATTTTTGATCTATTAACAGATATATAAATGGAAAAGCTGC
ATAACCACTTTAACTAATACTTTCAACATTTTCAGTTTGTATTACTTCTTATTCAAATGTCATAAAAGTA
TCAACAAAAAATTGTTAATATACCTCTATACTTTAACGTCAAGGAGAAAAAACTATAATGGAATCTTTGG
TCCCTGGATTTAAC
[348 nt withheld, positions 505-852]
AATGGTAACAAGGGTGCTGGTGGACACTCCTACGGAGCCGATCTGAAGTCTTTTGACTTGGGTGATGAAT
TGGGTACTGATCCATATGAAGACTTCCAAGAAAATTGGAACACCAAACATAGCTCTGGTGTTACGCGTGA
ATTGATGAGAGAACTTAATGGTGGTCTCGTGCCGAGAGGTTCTGATTATAAAGATCATGATGGTGATTAT
AAAGATCATGATATTGATTATAAAGATGATGATGATAAATAAACAGGCCCCTTTTCCTTTGTCGATATCA
TGTAATTAGTTATGTCACGCTTACATTCACGCCCTCCTCCCACATCCGCTCTAACCGAAAAGGAAGGAGT
TAGACAACCTGAAGTCTAGGTCCCTATTTATTTTTTTTAATAGTTATGTTAGTATTAAGAACGTTATTTA
TATTTCAAATTTTTCTTTTTTTTCTGTACAAAGCGGCCGCCGAACCACTAGTGCACTGCAGTACACGGTT
TCCTTGAAATTTTTTTGATTCGGTAATCTCCGAACAGAAGGAAGAACGAAGGAAGGAGCACAGACTTAGA
TTGGTATATATACGCATATGTAGTGTTGAAGAAACATGAAATTGCCCAGTATTCTTAACCCAACTGCACA
GAACAAAAACGTGCAGGAAACGAAGATAAATCATGTCGAAAGCTACATATAAGGAACGTGCTGCTACTCA
TCCTAGTCCTGTTGCTGCCAAGCTATTTAATATCATGCACGAAAAGCAAACAAACTTGTGTGCTTCATTG
GATGTTCGTACCACCAAGGAATTACTGGAGTTAGTTGAAGCATTAGGTCCCAAAATTTGTTTACTAAAAA
CACATGTGGATATCTTGACTGATTTTTCCATGGAGGGCACAGTTAAGCCGCTAAAGGCATTATCCGCCAA
GTACAATTTTTTACTCTTCGAGGACAGAAAATTTGCTGACATTGGTAATACAGTCAAATTGCAGTACTCT
GCGGGTGTATACAGAATAGCAGAATGGGCAGACATTACGAATGCACACGGTGTGGTGGGCCCAGGTATTG
TTAGCGGTTTGAAGCAGGCGGCAGAAGAAGTAACAAAGGAACCTAGAGGCCTTTTGATGTTAGCAGAATT
GTCATGCAAGGGCTCCCTATCTACTGGAGAATATACTAAGGGTACTGTTGACATTGCGAAGAGCGACAAA
GATTTTGTTATCGGCTTTATTGCTCAAAGAGACATGGGTGGAAGAGATGAAGGTTACGATTGGTTGATTA
TGACACCCGGTGTGGGTTTAGATGACAAGGGAGATGCATTGGGTCAACAGTATAGAACCGTGGATGATGT
GGTTTCTACAGGATCTGACATTATTATTGTTGGAAGAGGACTATTTGCAAAGGGAAGGGATGCTAAGGTA
GAGGGTGAACGTTACAGAAAAGCAGGCTGGGAAGCATATTTGAGAAGATGCGGCCAGCAAAACTAAAAAA
CTGTATTATAAGTAAATGCATGTATACTAAACTCACAAATTAGAGCTTCAATTTAATTATATCAGTTATT
ACCCGAGTAACGAAGCATCTGTGCTTCATTTTGTAGAACAAAAATGCAACGCGAGAGCGCTAATTTTTCA
AACAAAGAATCTGAGCTGCATTTTTACAGAACAGAAATGCAACGCGAAAGCGCTATTTTACCAACGAAGA
ATCTGTGCTTCATTTTTGTAAAACAAAAATGCAACGCGAGAGCGCTAATTTTTCAAACAAAGAATCTGAG
CTGCATTTTTACAGAACAGAAATGCAACGCGAGAGCGCTATTTTACCAACAAAGAATCTATACTTCTTTT
TTGTTCTACAAAAATGCATCCCGAGAGCGCTATTTTTCTAACAAAGCATCTTAGATTACTTTTTTTCTCC
TTTGTGCGCTCTATAATGCAGTCTCTTGATAACTTTTTGCACTGTAGGTCCGTTAAGGTTAGAAGAAGGC
TACTTTGGTGTCTATTTTCTCTTCCATAAAAAAAGCCTGACTCCACTTCCCGCGTTTACTGATTACTAGC
GAAGCTGCGGGTGCATTTTTTCAAGATAAAGGCATCCCCGATTATATTCTATACCGATGTGGATTGCGCA
TACTTTGTGAACAGAAAGTGATAGCGTTGATGATTCTTCATTGGTCAGAAAATTATGAACGGTTTCTTCT
ATTTTGTCTCTATATACTACGTATAGGAAATGTTTACATTTTCGTATTGTTTTCGATTCACTCTATGAAT
AGTTCTTACTACAATTTTTTTGTCTAAAGAGTAATACTAGAGATAAACATAAAAAATGTAGAGGTCGAGT
TTAGATGCAAGTTCAAGGAGCGAAAGGTGGATGGGTAGGTTATATAGGGATATAGCACAGAGATATATAG
CAAAGAGATACTTTTGAGCAATGTTTGTGGAAGCGGTATTCGCAATATTTTAGTAGCTCGTTACAGTCCG
GTGCGTTTTTGGTTTTTTGAAAGTGCGTCATCAGAGCGCTTTTGGTTTTCAAAAGCGCTCTGAAGTTCCT
ATACTTTCTAGCTAGAGAATAGGAACTTCCCGAGCGGCCGCGTGTTACAAGCTTGACTCCAGCGTAACTG
GACTGCAATCAACTCACTGGCTCACCTTCACGGGTGGGCCTTTCTTCGGTAGAAAATCAAAGGATCTTCT
TGAGATCCTTTTTTTCTGCGCGTAATCTGCTGCTTGCAAACAAAAAAACCACCGCTACCAGCGGTGGTTT
GTTTGCCGGATCAAGAGCTACCAACTCTTTTTCCGAGGTAACTGGCTTCAGCAGAGCGCAGATACCAAAT
ACTGTTCTTCTAGTGTAGCCGTAGTTAGGCCACCACTTCAAGAACTCTGTAGCACCGCCTACATACCTCG
CTCTGCTAATCCTGTTACCAGTGGCTGCTGCCAGTGGCGATAAGTCGTGTCTTACCGGGTTGGACTCAAG
ACGATAGTTACCGGATAAGGCGCAGCGGTCGGGCTGAACGGGGGGTTCGTGCACACAGCCCAGCTTGGAG
CGAACGACCTACACCGAACTGAGATACCTACAGCGTGAGCTATGAGAAAGCGCCACGCTTCCCGAAGGGA
GAAAGGCGGACAGGTATCCGGTAAGCGGCAGGGTCGGAACAGGAGAGCGCACGAGGGAGCTTCCAGGGGT
AAACGCCTGGTATCTTTATAGTCCTGTCGGGTTTCGCCACCTCTGACTTGAGCATCGATTTTTGTGATGC
TCGTCAGGGGGGCGGAGCCTATGGAAAAACGCCAGCAACGCAGAAAGGCCCACCCGAAGGTGAGCCAGGT
GATTACATTTGGGCCCTCATCAGAGGTTTTCACCGTCATCACCGAAACGCGCGAGGCAGCTGCGGTAAAG
CTCATCAGCGTGGTCGTGAAGCGATTCACAGATGTCTGCCTGTTCATCCGCGTCCAGCTCGTTGAGTTTC
TCCAGAAGCGTTAATGTCTGGCTTCTGATAAAGCGGGCCATGTTAAGGGCGGTTTTTTCCTGTTTGGTCA
CTTACCAATGCTTAATCAGTGAGGCACCTATCTCAGCGATCTGTCTATTTCGTTCATCCATAGTTGCCTG
ACTCCCCGTCGTGTAGATAACTACGATGCGGGAGGGCTTACCATCTGGCCCCAGTGCTGCAATGATACCG
CGAGACCCACGCTCACCGGCTCCAGATTTATCAGCAATAAACCAGCCAGCCGGGAGGGCCGAGCGCAGAA
GTGATCCTGCAACTTTATCCGCCTCCATCCAGTCTATTAATTGTTGCCGGGAAGCTAGAGTAAGTAGTTC
GCCAGTTAATAGTTTGCGCAACGTTGTTGCCATTGCTACAGGCATCGTGGTGTCACGCTCGTCGTTTGGT
ATGGCTTCATTCAGCTCCGGTTCCCAACGATCAAGGCGAGTTACATGATCCCCCATGTTGTGCAAAAAAG
CGGTTAGCTCCTTCGGTCCTCCGATCGTTGCCAGAAGTAAGTTGGCCGCAGTGTTATCACTCATGGTTAT
GGCAGCACTGCATAATTCTCTTACTGTCATGCCATCCGTGAGATGCTTTTCTGTGACTGGTGAGTACTCA
ACCAAGTCATTCTGAGAATAGTGTATGCGGCGACCGAGTTGCTCTTGCCCGGCGTCAATACGGGATAATA
CCGCGCCACATAGCAGAACTTTAAAAGTGCTCATCATTGGAAAACGTTCTTCGGGGCGTAAACTCTCAAG
GATCTTACCGCTGTTGAGATCCAGTTCGATGTAACCCACTCGTGCACCCAACTGATCTTCAGCATCTTTT
ACTTTCACCAGCGTTTCTGGGTGAGCAAAAACAGGAAGGCAAAATGCCGCAAAAAAGGGAATAAGGGCGA
CACGGAAATGTTGAATACTCATTTTAGCTTCCTTAGCTCCTGAAAATCTCGATAACTCAAAAAATACGCC
CGGTAGTGATCTTATTTCATTATGGTGAAAGTTGGAACCTCTTACGTGCCGATCAAGTCAAAAGCCTCCG
GTCGGAGGCTTTTGACTTTCTGCTATGGAGGTCAGGTATGATTTAAATGGTCAGTTAGA
